>Addgene plasmid #129310 | pT2MP.EF-Q2m | addgene full sequence | sequence record 265781 | Addgene NGS Result
CTAAATTGTAAGCGTTAATATTTTGTTAAAATTCGCGTTAAATTTTTGTTAAATCAGCTCATTTTTTAAC
CAATAGGCCGAAATCGGCAAAATCCCTTATAAATCAAAAGAATAGACCGAGATAGGGT
[37 nt withheld, positions 129-165]
AAAGAACGTGGACTCCAACGTCAAAGG
[49 nt withheld, positions 193-241]
T
[91 nt withheld, positions 243-333]
G
[124 nt withheld, positions 335-458]
CCCATTCGCCATTCAGGCTGCGCAACTGTTGGGAAGGGCGATCGGTGCGGGCCTCTTCGCTATTACGCCA
GCTGGCGAAAGGGGGATGTGCTGCAAGGCGATTAAGTTGGGTAACGCCAGGGTTTTCCCAGTCACGACGT
TGTAAAACGACGGCCAGTGAATTGTAATACGACTCACTATAGGGCGAATTGGGTACCAGAGGTGTAAAGT
ACTTGAGTAATTTTACTTGATTACTGTACTTAAGTATTATTTTTGGGGATTTTTACTTTACTTGAGTACA
ATTAAAAATCAATACTTTTACTTTTACTTAATTACATTTTTTTAGAAAAAAAAGTACTTTTTACTCCTTA
CAATTTTATTTACAGTCAAAAAGTACTTATTTTTTGGAGATCACTTGTCGAGTAGGGATAACAGGGTAAT
GATCCCCCGGGCTGCAGTCGCGACGCGTCCTAGAGGGACAGCCCCCCCCCAAAGCCCCCAGGGATGTAAT
TACGTCCCTCCCCCGCTAGGGGGCAGCAGCGAGCCGCCCGGGGCTCCGCTCCGGTCCGGCGCTCCCCCCG
CATCCCCGAGCCGGCAGCGTGCGGGGACAGCCCGGGCACGGGGAAGGTGGCACGGGATCGCTTTCCTCTG
AACGCTTCTCGCTGCTCTTTGAGCCTGCAGACACCTGGGGGGATACGGGGAAAAAGCTTTAGGCTGAAAG
AGAGATTTAGAATGACAGAATCATAGAACGGCCTGGGTTGCAAAGGAGCACAGTGCTCATCCAGATCCAA
CCCCCTGCTATGTGCAGGGTCATCAACCAGCAGCCCAGGCTGCCCAGAGCCACATCCAGCCTGGCCTTGA
ATGCCTGCAGGGATGGGGCATCCACAGCCTCCTTGGGCAACCTGTTCAGTGCGTCACCACCCTCTGGGGG
AAAAACTGCCTCCTCATATCCAACCCAAACCTCCCCTGTCTCAGTGTAAAGCCATTCCCCCTTGTCCTAT
CAAGGGGGAGTTTGCTGTGACATTGTTGGTCTGGGGTGACACATGTTTGCCAATTCAGTGCATCACGGAG
AGGCAGATCTTGGGGATAAGGAAGTGCAGGACAGCATGGACGTGGGACATGCAGGTGTTGAGGGCTCTGG
GACACTCTCCAAGTCACAGCGTTCAGAACAGCCTTAAGGATAAGAAGATAGGATAGAAGGACAAAGAGCA
AGTTAAAACCCAGCATGGAGAGGAGCACAAAAAGGCCACAGACACTGCTGGTCCCTGTGTCTGAGCCTGC
ATGTTTGATGGTGTCTGGATGCAAGCAGAAGGGGTGGAAGAGCTTGCCTGGAGAGATACAGCTGGGTCAG
TAGGACTGGGACAGGCAGCTGGAGAATTGCCATGTAGATGTTCATACAATCGTCAAATCATGAAGGCTGG
AAAAGCCCTCCAAGATCCCCAAGACCAACCCCAACCCACCCACCGTGCCCACTGGCCATGTCCCTCAGTG
CCACATCCCCACAGTTCTTCATCACCTCCAGGGACGGTGACCCCCCCACCTCCGTGGGCAGCTGTGCCAC
TGCAGCACCGCTCTTTGGAGAAGGTAAATCTTGCTAAATCCAGCCCGACCCTCCCCTGGCACAACGTAAG
GCCATTATCTCTCATCCAACTCCAGGACGGAGTCAGTGAGGATGGGGCTCTAGGAATAAAATATCTTTAT
TTTCATTACATCTGTGTGTTGGTTTTTTGTGTGGTCGACATTGATTATTGACTAGATCATCGCGTGAGGC
TCCGGTGCCCGTCAGTGGGCAGAGCGCACATCGCCCACAGTCCCCGAGAAGTTGGGGGGAGGGGTCGGCA
ATTGAACCGGTGCCTAGAGAAGGTGGCGCGGGGTAAACTGGGAAAGTGATGTCGTGTACTGGCTCCGCCT
TTTTCCCGAGGGTGGGGGAGAACCGTATATAAGTGCAGTAGTCGCCGTGAACGTTCTTTTTCGCAACGGG
TTTGCCGCCAGAACACAGGTAAGTGCCGTGTGTGGTTCCCGCGGGCCTGGCCTCTTTACGGGTTATGGCC
CTTGCGTGCCTTGAATTACTTCCACGCCCCTGGCTGCAGTACGTGATTCTTGATCCCGAGCTTCGGGTTG
GAAGTGGGTGGGAGAGTTCGAGGCCTTGCGCTTAAGGAGCCCCTTCGCCTCGTGCTTGAGTTGAGGCCTG
GCCTGGGCGCTGGGGCCGCCGCGTGCGAATCTGGTGGCACCTTCGCGCCTGTCTCGCTGCTTTCGATAAG
TCTCTAGCCATTTAAAATTTTTGATGACCTGCTGCGACGCTTTTTTTCTGGCAAGATAGTCTTGTAAATG
CGGGCCAAGATCTGCACACTGGTATTTCGGTTTTTGGGGCCGCGGGCGGCGACGGGGCCCGTGCGTCCCA
GCGCACATGTTCGGCGAGGCGGGGCCTGCGAGCGCGGCCACCGAGAATCGGACGGGGGTAGTCTCAAGCT
GGCCGGCCTGCTCTGGTGCCTGGCCTCGCGCCGCCGTGTATCGCCCCGCCCTGGGCGGCAAGGCTGGCCC
GGTCGGCACCAGTTGCGTGAGCGGAAAGATGGCCGCTTCCCGGCCCTGCTGCAGGGAGCTCAAAATGGAG
GACGCGGCGCTCGGGAGAGCGGGCGGGTGAGTCACCCACACAAAGGAAAAGGGCCTTTCCGTCCTCAGCC
GTCGCTTCATGTGACTCCACGGAGTACCGGGCGCCGTCCAGGCACCTCGATTAGTTCTCGAGCTTTTGGA
GTACGTCGTCTTTAGGTTGGGGGGAGGGGTTTTATGCGATGGAGTTTCCCCACACTGAGTGGGTGGAGAC
TGAAGTTAGGCCAGCTTGGCACTTGATGTAATTCTCCTTGGAATTTGCCCTTTTTGAGTTTGGATCTTGG
TTCATTCTCAAGCCTCAGACAGTGGTTCAAAGTTTTTTTCTTCCATTTCAGGTGTCGTGAGGAATTCTGC
AGTCGACGGTACCGCGGGCCCGGGATCCACCGGTCGCCACCATGGTGAAAACTGTGAAAGTGAATATAAC
AACCCCTGATGGGCCAGTCTACGACGCTGATATCGAGATGGTGTCCGTGCGGGCCGAGAGTGGTGATCTC
GGCATCCTCCCCGGTCACATTCCCACAAAGGCCCCACTGAAGATCGGAGCTGTGCGGCTGAAGAAGGACG
GCCAAACCGAGATGGTCGCAGTCTCAGGCGGCACTGTTGAAGTGCGGCCTGACCACGTTACCATTAATGC
TCAAGCCGCTGAAACAGCCGAAGGAATCGACAAAGAGAGAGCAGAAGCCGCAAGACAGAGGGCCCAGGAG
CGGCTGAACTCTCAAACCCGTTACAACAGCCACAACGTCTATATCATGGCCGACAAGCAGAAGAACGGCA
TCAAGGTGAACTTCAAGATCCGCCACAACATCGAGGACGGCAGCGTGCAGCTCGCCGACCACTACCAGCA
GAACACCCCCATCGGCGACGGCCCCGTGCTGCTGCCCGACAACCACTACCTGAGCACCCAGTCCAAGCTG
AGCAAAGACCCCAACGAGAAGCGCGATCACATGGTCCTGCTGGAGTTCGTGACCGCCGCCGGGATCACTC
TCGGCATGGACGAGCTGTACAAGGGTGGCACCGGAGGGAGCATGGTGAGCAAGGGCGAGGAGCTGTTCAC
CGGGGTGGTGCCCATCCTGGTCGAGCTGGACGGCGACGTAAACGGCCACAAGTTCAGCGTGTCCGGCGAG
GGCGAGGGCGATGCCACCTACGGCAAGCTGACCCTGAAGTTCATCTGCACCACCGGCAAGCTGCCCGTGC
CCTGGCCCACCCTCGTGACCACCCTGACCTACGGCGTGCAGTGCTTCAGCCGCTACCCCGACCACATGAA
GCAGCACGACTTCTTCAAGTCCGCCATGCCCGAAGGCTACGTCCAGGAGCGCACCATCTTCTTCAAGGAC
GACGGCAACTACAAGACCCGCGCCGAGGTGAAGTTCGAGGGCGACACCCTGGTGAACCGCATCGAGCTGA
AGGGCATCGACTTCAAGGAGGACGGCAACATCCTGGGGCACAAGCTGGAGTACAACCTGGGTGACATCGA
CTTCAAACGGGCCGAACTGGCGTTAAAACGCGCCATGAACCGTTTGAGCGTTGCGGAAATGAAGTGAGCG
GCCGCTCGATAAGCTTGATCGATGATCTAGAGCTCGCTGATCAGCCTCGACTGTGCCTTCTAGTTGCCAG
CCATCTGTTGTTTGCCCCTCCCCCGTGCCTTCCTTGACCCTGGAAGGTGCCACTCCCACTGTCCTTTCCT
AATAAAATGAGGAAATTGCATCGCATTGTCTGAGTAGGTGTCATTCTATTCTGGGGGGTGGGGTGGGGCA
GGACAGCAAGGGGGAGGATTGGGAAGACAATAGCAGGCATGCTGGGGATGCGGTGGGCTCTATGGCTTCT
GAGGCGGAAAGAACCTGCAGCTTTTCCCAAGGCAGTCTGGAGCATGCGCTTTAGCAGCCCCGCTGGGCAC
TTGGCGCTACACAAGTGGCCTCTGGCCTCGCACACATTCCACATCCACCGGTAGGCGCCAACCGGCTCCG
TTCTTTGGTGGCCCCTTCGCGCCACCTTCTACTCCTCCCCTAGTCAGGAAGTTCCCCCCCGCCCCGCAGC
TCGCGTCGTGCAGGACGTGACAAATGGAAGTAGCACGTCTCACTAGTCTCGTGCAGATGGACAGCACCGC
TGAGCAATGGAAGCGGGTAGGCCTTTGGGGCAGCGGCCAATAGCAGCTTTGCTCCTTCGCTTTCTGGGCT
CAGAGGCTGGGAAGGGGTGGGTCCGGGGGCGGGCTCAGGGGCGGGCTCAGGGGCGGGGCGGGCGCCCGAA
GGTCCTCCGGAGGCCCGGCATTCTGCACGCTTCAAAAGCGCACGTCTGCCGCGCTGTTCTCCTCTTCCTC
ATCTCCGGGCCTTTCGACCTGTGGCCACAACCATGACCGAGTACAAGCCCACGGTGCGCCTCGCCACCCG
CGACGACGTCCCCAGGGCCGTACGCACCCTCGCCGCCGCGTTCGCCGACTACCCCGCCACGCGCCACACC
GTCGATCCGGACCGCCACATCGAGCGGGTCACCGAGCTGCAAGAACTCTTCCTCACGCGCGTCGGGCTCG
ACATCGGCAAGGTGTGGGTCGCGGACGACGGCGCCGCGGTGGCGGTCTGGACCACGCCGGAGAGCGTCGA
AGCGGGGGCGGTGTTCGCCGAGATCGGCCCGCGCATGGCCGAGTTGAGCGGTTCCCGGCTGGCCGCGCAG
CAACAGATGGAAGGCCTCCTGGCGCCGCACCGGCCCAAGGAGCCCGCGTGGTTCCTGGCCACCGTCGGCG
TCTCGCCCGACCACCAGGGCAAGGGTCTGGGCAGCGCCGTCGTGCTCCCCGGAGTGGAGGCGGCCGAGCG
CGCCGGGGTGCCCGCCTTCCTGGAGACCTCCGCGCCCCGCAACCTCCCCTTCTACGAGCGGCTCGGCTTC
ACCGTCACCGCCGACGTCGAGGTGCCCGAAGGACCGCGCACCTGGTGCATGACCCGCAAGCCCGGTGCCT
GACGCCCGCCCCACGACCCGCAGCGCCCGACCGAAAGGAGCGCACGACCCCATGCATCGATGATCTAGAG
CTCGCTGATCAGCCTCGACTGTGCCTTCTAGTTGCCAGCCATCTGTTGTTTGCCCCTCCCCCGTGCCTTC
CTTGACCCTGGAAGGTGCCACTCCCACTGTCCTTTCCTAATAAAATGAGGAAATTGCATCGCATTGTCTG
AGTAGGTGTCATTCTATTCTGGGGGGTGGGGTGGGGCAGGACAGCAAGGGGGAGGATTGGGAAGACAATA
GCAGGCATGCTGGGGATGCGGTGGGCTCTATGGCTGCAGCCCAAGCTTGGCGTAATCATGGTCATAGCTG
TTTCCTGTGTGAAATTGTTATCCGCTCACAATTCCACACAACATACGAGCCGGAAGCATAAAGTGTAAAG
CCTGGGGTGCCTAATGAGTGAGCTAACTCACATTAATTGCGTTGCGCTCACTGCCCGCTTTCCAGTCGGG
AAACCTGTCGTGCCAGCGGATCCCTAGAGGGACAGCCCCCCCCCAAAGCCCCCAGGGATGTAATTACGTC
CCTCCCCCGCTAGGGGGCAGCAGCGAGCCGCCCGGGGCTCCGCTCCGGTCCGGCGCTCCCCCCGCATCCC
CGAGCCGGCAGCGTGCGGGGACAGCCCGGGCACGGGGAAGGTGGCACGGGATCGCTTTCCTCTGAACGCT
TCTCGCTGCTCTTTGAGCCTGCAGACACCTGGGGGGATACGGGGAAAAAGCTTTAGGCTGAAAGAGAGAT
TTAGAATGACAGAATCATAGAACGGCCTGGGTTGCAAAGGAGCACAGTGCTCATCCAGATCCAACCCCCT
GCTATGTGCAGGGTCATCAACCAGCAGCCCAGGCTGCCCAGAGCCACATCCAGCCTGGCCTTGAATGCCT
GCAGGGATGGGGCATCCACAGCCTCCTTGGGCAACCTGTTCAGTGCGTCACCACCCTCTGGGGGAAAAAC
TGCCTCCTCATATCCAACCCAAACCTCCCCTGTCTCAGTGTAAAGCCATTCCCCCTTGTCCTATCAAGGG
GGAGTTTGCTGTGACATTGTTGGTCTGGGGTGACACATGTTTGCCAATTCAGTGCATCACGGAGAGGCAG
ATCTTGGGGATAAGGAAGTGCAGGACAGCATGGACGTGGGACATGCAGGTGTTGAGGGCTCTGGGACACT
CTCCAAGTCACAGCGTTCAGAACAGCCTTAAGGATAAGAAGATAGGATAGAAGGACAAAGAGCAAGTTAA
AACCCAGCATGGAGAGGAGCACAAAAAGGCCACAGACACTGCTGGTCCCTGTGTCTGAGCCTGCATGTTT
GATGGTGTCTGGATGCAAGCAGAAGGGGTGGAAGAGCTTGCCTGGAGAGATACAGCTGGGTCAGTAGGAC
TGGGACAGGCAGCTGGAGAATTGCCATGTAGATGTTCATACAATCGTCAAATCATGAAGGCTGGAAAAGC
CCTCCAAGATCCCCAAGACCAACCCCAACCCACCCACCGTGCCCACTGGCCATGTCCCTCAGTGCCACAT
CCCCACAGTTCTTCATCACCTCCAGGGACGGTGACCCCCCCACCTCCGTGGGCAGCTGTGCCACTGCAGC
ACCGCTCTTTGGAGAAGGTAAATCTTGCTAAATCCAGCCCGACCCTCCCCTGGCACAACGTAAGGCCATT
ATCTCTCATCCAACTCCAGGACGGAGTCAGTGAGGATGGGGCTCTAGCCGGACCGACGCGTCTCGATAGG
GATAACAGGGTAATTGATCCAATACTCAAGTACAATTTTAATGGAGTACTTTTTTACTTTTACTCAAGTA
AGATTCTAGCCAGATACTTTTACTTTTAATTGAGTAAAATTTTCCCTAAGTACTTGTACTTTCACTTGAG
TAAAATTTTTGAGTACTTTTTACACCTCTGGAGCTCCAGCTTTTGTTCCCTTTAGTGAGGGTTAATTTCG
AGCTTGGCGTAATCATGGTCATAGCTGTTTCCTGTGTGAAATTGTTATCCGCTCACAATTCCACACAACA
TACGAGCCGGAAGCATAAAGTGTAAAGCCTGGGGTGCCTAATGAGTGAGCTAACTCACATTAATTGCGTT
GCGCTCACTGCCCGCTTTCCAGTCGGGAAACCTGTCGTGCCAGCTGCATTAATGAATCGGCCAACGCGCG
GGGAGAGGCGGTTTGCGTATTGGGCGCTCTTCCGCTTCCTCGCTCACTGACTCGCTGCGCTCGGTCGTTC
GGCTGCGGCGAGCGGTATCAGCTCACTCAAAGGCGGTAATACGGTTATCCACAGAATCAGGGGATAACGC
AGGAAAGAACATGTGAGCAAAAGGCCAGCAAAAGGCCAGGAACCGTAAAAAGGCCGCGTTGCTGGCGTTT
TTCCATAGGCTCCGCCCCCCTGACGAGCATCACAAAAATCGACGCTCAAGTCAGAGGTGGCGAAACCCGA
CAGGACTATAAAGATACCAGGCGTTTCCCCCTGGAAGCTCCCTCGTGCGCTCTCCTGTTCCGACCCTGCC
GCTTACCGGATACCTGTCCGCCTTTCTCCCTTCGGGAAGCGTGGCGCTTTCTCATAGCTCACGCTGTAGG
TATCTCAGTTCGGTGTAGGTCGTTCGCTCCAAGCTGGGCTGTGTGCACGAACCCCCCGTTCAGCCCGACC
GCTGCGCCTTATCCGGTAACTATCGTCTTGAGTCCAACCCGGTAAGACACGACTTATCGCCACTGGCAGC
AGCCACTGGTAACAGGATTAGCAGAGCGAGGTATGTAGGCGGTGCTACAGAGTTCTTGAAGTGGTGGCCT
AACTACGGCTACACTAGAAGAACAGTATTTGGTATCTGCGCTCTGCTGAAGCCAGTTACCTTCGGAAAAA
GAGTTGGTAGCTCTTGATCCGGCAAACAAACCACCGCTGGTAGCGGTGGTTTTTTTGTTTGCAAGCAGCA
GATTACGCGCAGAAAAAAAGGATCTCAAGAAGATCCTTTGATCTTTTCTACGGGGTCTGACGCTCAGTGG
AACGAAAACTCACGTTAAGGGATTTTGGTCATGAGATTATCAAAAAGGATCTTCACCTAGATCCTTTTAA
ATTAAAAATGAAGTTTTAAATCAATCTAAAGTATATATGAGTAAACTTGGTCTGACAGTTACCAATGCTT
AATCAGTGAGGCACCTATCTCAGCGATCTGTCTATTTCGTTCATCCATAGTTGCCTGACTCCCCGTCGTG
TAGATAACTACGATACGGGAGGGCTTACCATCTGGCCCCAGTGCTGCAATGATACCGCGAGACCCACGCT
CACCGGCTCCAGATTTATCAGCAATAAACCAGCCAGCCGGAAGGGCCGAGCGCAGAAGTGGTCCTGCAAC
TTTATCCGCCTCCATCCAGTCTATTAATTGTTGCCGGGAAGCTAGAGTAAGTAGTTCGCCAGTTAATAGT
TTGCGCAACGTTGTTGCCATTGCTACAGGCATCGTGGTGTCACGCTCGTCGTTTGGTATGGCTTCATTCA
GCTCCGGTTCCCAACGATCAAGGCGAGTTACATGATCCCCCATGTTGTGCAAAAAAGCGGTTAGCTCCTT
CGGTCCTCCGATCGTTGTCAGAAGTAAGTTGGCCGCAGTGTTATCACTCATGGTTATGGCAGCACTGCAT
AATTCTCTTACTGTCATGCCATCCGTAAGATGCTTTTCTGTGACTGGTGAGTACTCAACCAAGTCATTCT
GAGAATAGTGTATGCGGCGACCGAGTTGCTCTTGCCCGGCGTCAATACGGGATAATACCGCGCCACATAG
CAGAACTTTAAAAGTGCTCATCATTGGAAAACGTTCTTCGGGGCGAAAACTCTCAAGGATCTTACCGCTG
TTGAGATCCAGTTCGATGTAACCCACTCGTGCACCCAACTGATCTTCAGCATCTTTTACTTTCACCAGCG
TTTCTGGGTGAGCAAAAACGGGAAGGCAAAATGCCGCAAAAAAGGGAATAAGGGCGACACGGAAATGTTG
AATACTCATACTCTTCCTTTTTCAATATTATTGAAGCATTTATCAGGGTTATTGTCTCATGAGCGGATAC
ATATTTGAATGTATTTAGAAAAATAAACAAATAGGGGTTCCGCGCACATTTCCCCGAAAAGTGCCAC
Features (pLannotate 1.2.2; 32 found; start..end, strand, type, name):
     30..458     -  rep_origin     f1 ori (sequence partly withheld): f1 bacteriophage origin of replication; arrow indicates direction of (+) strand synthesis
    463..620     -  CDS            lacZα (fragment): LacZα fragment of β-galactosidase; lacZ fragment
    623..641     +  promoter       T7 promoter: promoter for bacteriophage T7 RNA polymerase
    879..895     +  misc_feature   MCS (fragment): pBluescript multiple cloning site
   1448..1576    -  CDS            OR51A4 (fragment): O51A4_HUMAN - Experimental evidence at transcript level: Swiss-Prot protein existence level 2. Odorant receptor. From Homo sapiens (Human).
   1602..1760    -  CDS            OR51A7 (fragment): O51A7_HUMAN - Experimental evidence at transcript level: Swiss-Prot protein existence level 2. Odorant receptor. From Homo sapiens (Human).
   2123..2171    +  polyA_signal   poly(A) signal: synthetic polyadenylation signal
   2175..2193    +  enhancer       CMV enhancer (fragment): human cytomegalovirus immediate early enhancer
   2207..3388    +  promoter       EF-1α promoter: strong constitutive promoter for human elongation factor EF-1α
   3390..3426    +  misc_feature   MCS (fragment): multiple cloning site
   3446..3766    +  CDS            atpC (fragment): ATPE_BACSU - Experimental evidence at protein level: Swiss-Prot protein existence level 1. Produces ATP from ADP in the presence of a proton gradient across the membrane. From Bacillus subtilis (strain 168).
   3782..4504    +  CDS            cEGFP: cEGFP is a basic (constitutively fluorescent) green fluorescent protein published in 2008, derived from Aequorea victoria.
   4511..4582    +  CDS            atpC (fragment): ATPE_BACP3 - Experimental evidence at protein level: Swiss-Prot protein existence level 1. Produces ATP from ADP in the presence of a proton gradient across the membrane. From Bacillus sp. (strain PS3).
   4639..4863    +  polyA_signal   bGH poly(A) signal: bovine growth hormone polyadenylation signal
   4867..4883    +  promoter       SV40 promoter (fragment): SV40 enhancer and early promoter
   4888..5374    +  promoter       PGK promoter: mouse phosphoglycerate kinase 1 promoter
   5391..5990    +  CDS            PuroR: puromycin N-acetyltransferase; pac from Streptomyces alboniger; confers resistance to puromycin
   6077..6301    +  polyA_signal   bGH poly(A) signal: bovine growth hormone polyadenylation signal
   6353..6369    -  protein_bind   lac operator: The lac repressor binds to the lac operator to inhibit transcription in E. coli. This inhibition can be relieved by adding lactose or isopropyl-β-D-thiogalactopyranoside (IPTG). lac repressor encoded by lacI
   6377..6407    -  promoter       lac promoter: promoter for the E. coli lac operon
   6422..6443    -  protein_bind   CAP binding site: CAP binding activates transcription in the presence of cAMP. E. coli catabolite activator protein
   6456..6495    -  CDS            lacI (fragment): lac repressor; lacI; The lac repressor binds to the lac operator to inhibit transcription in E. coli. This inhibition can be relieved by adding lactose or isopropyl-β-D-thiogalactopyranoside (IPTG).
   7042..7170    -  CDS            OR51A4 (fragment): O51A4_HUMAN - Experimental evidence at transcript level: Swiss-Prot protein existence level 2. Odorant receptor. From Homo sapiens (Human).
   7196..7354    -  CDS            OR51A7 (fragment): O51A7_HUMAN - Experimental evidence at transcript level: Swiss-Prot protein existence level 2. Odorant receptor. From Homo sapiens (Human).
   7927..7945    -  promoter       T3 promoter: promoter for bacteriophage T3 RNA polymerase
   7990..8006    -  protein_bind   lac operator: The lac repressor binds to the lac operator to inhibit transcription in E. coli. This inhibition can be relieved by adding lactose or isopropyl-β-D-thiogalactopyranoside (IPTG). lac repressor encoded by lacI
   8014..8044    -  promoter       lac promoter: promoter for the E. coli lac operon
   8059..8080    -  protein_bind   CAP binding site: CAP binding activates transcription in the presence of cAMP. E. coli catabolite activator protein
   8093..8185    -  CDS            lacI (fragment): lac repressor; lacI; The lac repressor binds to the lac operator to inhibit transcription in E. coli. This inhibition can be relieved by adding lactose or isopropyl-β-D-thiogalactopyranoside (IPTG).
   8368..8956    -  rep_origin     ori: high-copy-number ColE1/pMB1/pBR322/pUC origin of replication
   9127..9987    -  CDS            AmpR: β-lactamase; bla; confers resistance to ampicillin, carbenicillin, and related antibiotics
   9988..10092   -  promoter       AmpR promoter: bla
