[The description below was written by a language model from this plasmid's Addgene catalogue record and pLannotate feature annotations shown in this document.]
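Description:
pT2MP.EF-Q2m is a 10.1 kb mammalian expression plasmid built on the pT2+MCS backbone. It carries the genetically encoded ATP indicator QUEEN-2m in a Tol2 transposon format, so the cassette can be integrated stably into the genome when Tol2 transposase is supplied separately. The bacterial portion resembles a pBluescript-type vector, with a high-copy ColE1/pUC origin, an f1 origin, an ampicillin resistance gene with its own promoter, lacZα and lac promoter/operator remnants, and flanking T7 and T3 promoters.

The sensor is driven by the strong constitutive human EF-1α promoter and terminated by a bGH polyadenylation signal. The annotation matches the QUEEN design: a circularly permuted EGFP is inserted between two segments of the bacterial F-type ATP synthase ε subunit (atpC). The N-terminal part matches Bacillus subtilis and the short C-terminal part matches Bacillus PS3. ATP binding to the ε subunit changes the conformation of the fluorescent protein and alters its excitation properties, which allows ratiometric measurement of ATP concentration. The record describes this variant as the one intended for use at 25 °C. Downstream, a mouse PGK promoter drives puromycin N-acetyltransferase with a second bGH poly(A), allowing selection of stable integrants.

The Tol2 terminal repeats themselves are not annotated in the feature table. Two identical blocks flanking the expression cassettes were scored as human olfactory receptor fragments (OR51A4/OR51A7). These hits are unlikely to be functional coding sequence and may represent repeated flanking elements such as insulators, but the record does not identify them. The construct is suited to generating puromycin-selected cell lines for quantitative single-cell ATP imaging.
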