Addgene plasmid #129310: pT2MP.EF-Q2m
Purpose: QUEEN ATP sensor for 25degC, Tol2 transposon
Depositing lab: Yasushi Okada. Publication: Diversity in ATP concentrations in a single bacterial cell population revealed by quantitative single-cell imaging. Yaginuma H, Kawai S, Tabata KV, Tomiyama K, Kakizuka A, Komatsuzaki T, Noji H, Imamura H. Sci Rep. 2014 Oct 6;4:6522. doi: 10.1038/srep06522. PubMed 25283467.
Backbone
  Vector backbone: pT2+MCS
  Vector type: Mammalian Expression
  Selectable markers: Puromycin
Growth in bacteria
  Bacterial resistance: Ampicillin, 100 μg/mL
  Growth temperature: 37°C
  Growth strain: DH5alpha
  Copy number: High Copy
Gene/Insert
  Gene/Insert name: QUEEN-2m
  Species: Synthetic
  Cloning method: Restriction Enzyme; 5′ cloning site Unknown (unknown if destroyed)
Terms and licenses: Academic/Nonprofit Terms; Industry Terms: Not Available to Industry
Depositor comments: Depositor Adm #1027
How to cite: pT2MP.EF-Q2m was a gift from Yasushi Okada (Addgene plasmid # 129310 ; http://n2t.net/addgene:129310 ; RRID:Addgene_129310)
